Addgene plasmid #48458: pFUSB4_CCGG
Depositing lab: Stephen Ekker. Depositing organization: Mayo Foundation for Medical Education and Research. Publication: High Efficiency In Vivo Genome Engineering with a Simplified 15-RVD GoldyTALEN Design. Ma AC, Lee HB, Clark KJ, Ekker SC. PLoS One. 2013 May 29;8(5):e65259. doi: 10.1371/journal.pone.0065259. Print 2013. PubMed 23734242.
Backbone
  Vector backbone: pFUS_B4
  Vector type: Mammalian Expression, TALEN
Growth in bacteria
  Bacterial resistance: Spectinomycin, 50 μg/mL
  Growth temperature: 37°C
  Growth strain: Top10
  Copy number: Unknown
Gene/Insert
  Gene/Insert name: RVD sequence: HD HD NN NN
  Species: Synthetic
  Cloning method: Unknown
  Sequencing primers: 5′ ttgatgcctggcagttccct; 3′ cgaaccgaacaggcttatgt
Terms and licenses: Academic/Nonprofit Terms; Industry Terms: Not Available to Industry
Depositor comments: Plasmid was created using Golden Gate cloning.
How to cite: pFUSB4_CCGG was a gift from Stephen Ekker (Addgene plasmid # 48458 ; http://n2t.net/addgene:48458 ; RRID:Addgene_48458)
