[The description below was written by a language model from this plasmid's Addgene catalogue record and pLannotate feature annotations shown in this document.]
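Description:
pFUSB4_CCGG is a small (about 2.9 kb) bacterial intermediate plasmid for Golden Gate assembly of TALE nuclease repeat arrays, built on the pFUS_B4 array vector. It carries a pre-assembled, synthetic block of four TALE repeats whose repeat-variable diresidues are HD HD NN NN. Under the standard TALE code this corresponds to recognition of the bases C, C, G, G, as reflected in the plasmid name. The depositor notes that the plasmid was made by Golden Gate cloning. The associated publication describes a simplified 15-RVD GoldyTALEN design for in vivo genome engineering. This suggests that ready-made four-repeat modules like this one serve as library pieces that are combined with other partial arrays and moved into a final TALEN expression backbone, rather than being built from single-repeat plasmids each time.

Although the catalogue lists the vector type as mammalian expression/TALEN, the annotated features show only bacterial maintenance elements and no eukaryotic promoter or polyadenylation signal, so the plasmid itself appears to be a cloning intermediate rather than an expression construct. It replicates from a high-copy ColE1/pUC-type origin and is selected with spectinomycin through the aadA (SmR) aminoglycoside adenylyltransferase gene. Upstream of that gene are a fragment of the class 1 integron Pc promoter and a remnant of a gentamicin resistance gene. Short lacZα and lacI fragments remain, probably left over from a blue/white screening cassette replaced by the repeat array, and rrnB T1 and T2 terminators insulate the cloning region. The TALE repeats were not annotated by the automated feature detection and presumably lie in the unannotated stretch of the sequence.
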