Features (pLannotate 1.2.2; 8 found; start..end, strand, type, name):
      3..39      -  CDS            lacZα (fragment): LacZα fragment of β-galactosidase; lacZ fragment
    596..619     +  promoter       Pc promoter (fragment): intI1 (promoter lies within the coding sequence); class 1 integron promoter
    795..851     +  CDS            GmR (fragment): gentamycin acetyltransferase; aacC1; confers resistance to gentamycin
    858..1649    +  CDS            SmR: aminoglycoside adenylyltransferase (Murphy, 1985); aadA; confers resistance to spectinomycin and streptomycin
   1742..2330    +  rep_origin     ori: high-copy-number ColE1/pMB1/pBR322/pUC origin of replication
   2513..2605    +  CDS            lacI (fragment): lac repressor; lacI; The lac repressor binds to the lac operator to inhibit transcription in E. coli. This inhibition can be relieved by adding lactose or isopropyl-β-D-thiogalactopyranoside (IPTG).
   2660..2687    -  terminator     rrnB T2 terminator: transcription terminator T2 from the E. coli rrnB gene
   2819..2862    +  terminator     rrnB T1 terminator: Escherichia coli rrnB; transcription terminator T1 from the E. coli rrnB gene
>Addgene plasmid #48458 | pFUSB4_CCGG | depositor full sequence | sequence record 70158 | Full Sequence
ATGTTTTCCCAGTCACGACGTTGTAAAACGACGGCCAGTCTTAAGCGTCTCATGGCCTGACCCCGGACCA
AGTGGTGGCCTATCGCCAGCCACGATGGCGGCAAGCAAGCGCTCGAAACGGTGCAGCGGCTGTTGCCGGT
GCTGTGCCAGGACCATGGCCTGACTCCGGACCAAGTGGTGGCTATCGCCAGCCACGATGGCGGCAAGCAA
GCGCTCGAAACGGTGCAGCGGCTGTTGCCGGTGCTGTGCCAGGACCATGGCCTGACCCCGGACCAAGTGG
TGGCTATCGCCAGCAACAATGGCGGCAAGCAAGCGCTCGAAACGGTGCAGCGGCTGTTGCCGGTGCTGTG
CCAGGACCATGGCCTGACCCCGGACCAAGTGGTGGCTATCGCCAGCAACAATGGCGGCAAGCAAGCGCTC
GAAACGGTGCAGCGGCTGTTGCCGGTGCTGTGCCAGGACCATGGCCTGACCCCGGACCAAGTGGTGGCTA
TCGAGACGTCTAGACCAGCCAGGACAGAAATGCCTCGACTTCGCTGCTACCCAAGGTTGCCGGGTGACGC
ACACCGTGGAAACGGATGAAGGCACGAACCCAGTGGACATAAGCCTGTTCGGTTCGTAAGCTGTAATGCA
AGTAGCGTATGCGCTCACGCAACTGGTCCAGAACCTTGACCGAACGCAGCGGTGGTAACGGCGCAGTGGC
GGTTTTCATGGCTTGTTATGACTGTTTTTTTGGGGTACAGTCTATGCCTCGGGCATCCAAGCAGCAAGCG
CGTTACGCCGTGGGTCGATGTTTGATGTTATGGAGCAGCAACGATGTTACGCAGCAGGGCAGTCGCCCTA
AAACAAAGTTAAACATTATGAGGGAAGCGGTGATCGCCGAAGTATCGACTCAACTATCAGAGGTAGTTGG
CGTCATCGAGCGCCATCTCGAACCGACGTTGCTGGCCGTACATTTGTACGGCTCCGCAGTGGATGGCGGC
CTGAAGCCACACAGTGATATTGATTTGCTGGTTACGGTGACCGTAAGGCTTGATGAAACAACGCGGCGAG
CTTTGATCAACGACCTTTTGGAAACTTCGGCTTCCCCTGGAGAGAGCGAGATTCTCCGCGCTGTAGAAGT
CACCATTGTTGTGCACGACGACATCATTCCGTGGCGTTATCCAGCTAAGCGCGAACTGCAATTTGGAGAA
TGGCAGCGCAATGACATTCTTGCAGGTATCTTCGAGCCAGCCACGATCGACATTGATCTGGCTATCTTGC
TGACAAAAGCAAGAGAACATAGCGTTGCCTTGGTAGGTCCAGCGGCGGAGGAACTCTTTGATCCGGTTCC
TGAACAGGATCTATTTGAGGCGCTAAATGAAACCTTAACGCTATGGAACTCGCCGCCCGACTGGGCTGGC
GATGAGCGAAATGTAGTGCTTACGTTGTCCCGCATTTGGTACAGCGCAGTAACCGGCAAAATCGCGCCGA
AGGATGTCGCTGCCGACTGGGCAATGGAGCGCCTGCCGGCCCAGTATCAGCCCGTCATACTTGAAGCTAG
ACAGGCTTATCTTGGACAAGAAGAAGATCGCTTGGCCTCGCGCGCAGATCAGTTGGAAGAATTTGTCCAC
TACGTGAAAGGCGAGATCACCAAGGTAGTCGGCAAATAACCCTCGAGCCACCCATGACCAAAATCCCTTA
ACGTGAGTTACGCGTCGTTCCACTGAGCGTCAGACCCCGTAGAAAAGATCAAAGGATCTTCTTGAGATCC
TTTTTTTCTGCGCGTAATCTGCTGCTTGCAAACAAAAAAACCACCGCTACCAGCGGTGGTTTGTTTGCCG
GATCAAGAGCTACCAACTCTTTTTCCGAAGGTAACTGGCTTCAGCAGAGCGCAGATACCAAATACTGTCC
TTCTAGTGTAGCCGTAGTTAGGCCACCACTTCAAGAACTCTGTAGCACCGCCTACATACCTCGCTCTGCT
AATCCTGTTACCAGTGGCTGCTGCCAGTGGCGATAAGTCGTGTCTTACCGGGTTGGACTCAAGACGATAG
TTACCGGATAAGGCGCAGCGGTCGGGCTGAACGGGGGGTTCGTGCACACAGCCCAGCTTGGAGCGAACGA
CCTACACCGAACTGAGATACCTACAGCGTGAGCATTGAGAAAGCGCCACGCTTCCCGAAGGGAGAAAGGC
GGACAGGTATCCGGTAAGCGGCAGGGTCGGAACAGGAGAGCGCACGAGGGAGCTTCCAGGGGGAAACGCC
TGGTATCTTTATAGTCCTGTCGGGTTTCGCCACCTCTGACTTGAGCGTCGATTTTTGTGATGCTCGTCAG
GGGGGCGGAGCCTATGGAAAAACGCCAGCAACGCGGCCTTTTTACGGTTCCTGGCCTTTTGCTGGCCTTT
TGCTCACATGTTCTTTCCTGCGTTATCCCCTGATTCTGTGGATAACCGTATTACCGCCTTTGAGTGAGCT
GATACCGCTCGCCGCAGCCGAACGACCGAGCGCAGCGAGTCAGTGAGCGAGGAAGCGGAAGAGCGCCCAA
TACGCAAACCGCCTCTCCCCGCGCGTTGGCCGATTCATTAATGCAGCTGGCACGACAGGTTTCCCGACTG
GAAAGCGGGCAGTGAGCGCAACGCAATTAATACGCGTACCGCTAGCCAGGAAGAGTTTGTAGAAACGCAA
AAAGGCCATCCGTCAGGATGGCCTTCTGCTTAGTTTGATGCCTGGCAGTTTATGGCGGGCGTCCTGCCCG
CCACCCTCCGGGCCGTTGCTTCACAACGTTCAAATCCGCTCCCGGCGGATTTGTCCTACTCAGGAGAGCG
TTCACCGACAAACAACAGATAAAACGAAAGGCCCAGTCTTCCGACTGAGCCTTTCGTTTTATTTGATGCC
TGGCAGTTCCCTACTCTCGCGTTAACGCTAGCATGG
