>Addgene plasmid #48458 | pFUSB4_CCGG | addgene partial sequence | sequence record 70740 | pCR8_F1 5'-ttgatgcctggcagttccct-3'
TGTAAAACGACGGCCAGTCTTAAGCGTCTCATGGCCTGACCCCGGACCAAGTGGTGGCTATCGCCAGCCA
CGATGGCGGCAAGCAAGCGCTCGAAACGGTGCAGCGGCTGTTGCCGGTGCTGTGCCAGGACCATGGCCTG
ACTCCGGACCAAGTGGTGGCTATCGCCAGCCACGATGGCGGCAAGCAAGCGCTCGAAACGGTGCAGCGGC
TGTTGCCGGTGCTGTGCCAGGACCATGGCCTGACCCCGGACCAAGTGGTGGCTATCGCCAGCAACAATGG
CGGCAAGCAAGCGCTCGAAACGGTGCAGCGGCTGTTGCCGGTGCTGTGCCAGGACCATGGCCTGACCCCG
GACCAAGTGGTGGCTATCGCCAGCAACAATGGCGGCAAGCAAGCGCTCGAAACGGTGCAGCGGCTGTTGC
CGGTGCTGTGCCAGGACCATGGCCTGACCCCGGACCAAGTGGTGGCTATCGAGACGTCTAGACCAGCCAG
GACAGAAATGCCTCGACTTCGCTGCTACCCAAGGTTGCCGGGTGACGCACACCGTGGAAACGGATGAAGG
CACGAACCCAGTGGACATAAGCCTGTTCGGTTCGTAAGCTGTAATGCAAGTAGCGTATGCGCTCACGCAA
CTGGTCCAGAACCTTGACCGAACGCAGCGGTGGTAACGGCGCAGTGGCGGTTTTCATGGCTTGTTATGAC
TGTTTTTTTGGGGTACAGTCTATGCCTCGGGCATCCAAGCAGCAAGCGCGTTACGCCGTGGGTCGATGTT
TGATGTTATGGAGCAGCAACGATGTTACGCAGCAGGGCAGTCGCCCTAAAACAAAGTTAAACATTATGA
